Addgene plasmid #172388: CVS-N2c-jGCaMP8m
Purpose: Production of RVdG-CVS-N2c viral vectors for cell-type specific trans-synaptic retrograde labeling.
Depositing lab: Yoav Ben-Simon & Peter Jonas. Depositing organization: Institute of Science and Technology Austria (I.S.T. Austria). Publication: Fast, high-throughput production of improved rabies viral vectors for specific, efficient and versatile transsynaptic retrograde labeling. Sumser A, Joesch M, Jonas P, Ben-Simon Y. Elife. 2022 Aug 30;11:e79848. doi: 10.7554/eLife.79848. PubMed 36040301.
Backbone
  Vector backbone: Rabies CVS N2c(deltaG)
  Backbone manufacturer: Matthias J. Schnell, Thomas Jefferson University
  Backbone size w/o insert (bp): 14070
  Vector type: Neurotropic virus
Growth in bacteria
  Bacterial resistance: Ampicillin, 100 μg/mL
  Growth temperature: 37°C
  Growth strain: NEB Stable
  Copy number: Low Copy
Gene/Insert
  Gene/Insert name: GCaMP8m
  Species: Synthetic
  Insert size (bp): 1269
  Cloning method: Restriction Enzyme; 5′ cloning site XmaI (not destroyed); 3′ cloning site NheI (not destroyed)
  Sequencing primers: 5′ GGAGGTTATCCTCGGGACTGGAATCG; 3′ GCCTCTTGGATGTGAAAAAAACTATTAACATCCCTC
Terms and licenses: Academic/Nonprofit Terms; Industry Terms: Not Available to Industry
Depositor comments: Please visit https://doi.org/10.1101/2021.12.23.474014 for bioRxiv preprint.
How to cite: CVS-N2c-jGCaMP8m was a gift from Yoav Ben-Simon & Peter Jonas (Addgene plasmid # 172388 ; http://n2t.net/addgene:172388 ; RRID:Addgene_172388)
