[The description below was written by a language model from this plasmid's Addgene catalogue record and pLannotate feature annotations shown in this document.]
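Description:
CVS-N2c-jGCaMP8m is a rabies virus genome plasmid carrying a full-length cDNA of the glycoprotein-deleted CVS-N2c strain, used to rescue and produce RVdG-CVS-N2c vectors for cell-type-specific, trans-synaptic retrograde labelling. The roughly 15.3 kb plasmid is maintained in E. coli under ampicillin selection (AmpR with its bla promoter). It has a ColE1/pUC-type origin, although the catalogue lists it as low copy, and an f1 origin is also present. Short lac-region, lacI and lacZα fragments are backbone remnants with no evident role in the design.

The viral cassette encodes the N, P, M and L genes in their native order. The G open reading frame between M and L is replaced by the synthetic calcium indicator jGCaMP8m, cloned between retained XmaI and NheI sites. The automated annotation labels this insert as a GCaMP6s fragment, which presumably reflects sequence similarity within the GCaMP family rather than a different payload. The reporter has no promoter of its own annotated and, sitting in the G position, is presumably expressed as a viral transcription unit by the rabies polymerase.

Upstream of the genome sit a CMV enhancer/promoter and a T7 promoter, so the primary transcript can be made by either host RNA polymerase II or T7 polymerase. A hammerhead ribozyme fragment lies just upstream of the genome, and an HDV ribozyme followed by a T7 terminator lies downstream. These self-cleaving elements trim the transcript to exact viral termini, which is needed for encapsidation and replication.

Because G is absent, the recovered virus can spread only from cells that supply glycoprotein in trans. This restricts spread to the direct presynaptic partners of defined starter neurons, whose calcium activity can then be imaged through the encoded sensor.
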