Features (pLannotate 1.2.2; 22 found; start..end, strand, type, name):
     71..1420    +  CDS            N: NCAP_RABVH - Experimental evidence at protein level: Swiss-Prot protein existence level 1. Encapsidates the genome in a ratio of one protein N per nine ribonucleotides, protecting it from nucleases. If expressed without protein P it binds non-specifically RNA and therefore can bind it's own mRNA. Interaction with protein P abolishes any non-specific RNA binding, and prevents phosphorylation. The soluble N-P complex encapsidates specifically the genomic RNA, with protein N protecting the genome like a pearl necklace. The encapsidated genomic RNA is termed the nucleocapsid (NC) and serves as tem
   1514..2404    +  CDS            P: PHOSP_RABVC - Experimental evidence at protein level: Swiss-Prot protein existence level 1. Non catalytic polymerase cofactor and regulatory protein that plays a role in viral transcription and replication. Stabilizes the RNA polymerase L to the N-RNA template and binds the soluble protein N, preventing it from encapsidating non-genomic RNA. Also inhibits host IFN-alpha and IFN-beta signaling by binding and retaining phosphorylated STAT1 in the cytoplasm or by inhibiting the DNA binding of STAT1 in the nucleus. Might be involved, through interaction with host dynein, in intracellular microtubu
   2496..3101    +  CDS            M: MATRX_RABVH - Experimental evidence at protein level: Swiss-Prot protein existence level 1. Plays a major role in assembly, budding and uncoating of virion after membrane fusion. Completely covers the ribonucleoprotein coil and keep it in condensed bullet-shaped form. Inhibits viral transcription and stimulates replication. Plays a major role in early induction of TRAIL-mediated apoptosis in infected neurons. From Rabies virus (strain HEP-Flury) (RABV).
   3421..4591    +  CDS            GCaMP6s (fragment): improved fluorescent protein-based calcium sensor (Chen et al., 2013)
   5124..11504   +  CDS            L: L_RABVH - Experimental evidence at protein level: Swiss-Prot protein existence level 1. RNA-directed RNA polymerase that catalyzes the replication of viral genomic RNA. The template is composed of the viral RNA tightly encapsidated by the nucleoprotein (N). The replicase mode is dependent on intracellular N protein concentration. In this mode, the polymerase replicates the whole viral genome without recognizing transcriptional signals, and the replicated genome is not caped or polyadenylated. From Rabies virus (strain HEP-Flury) (RABV).
  11636..11728   +  ncRNA          HDV ribozyme: Accession: RF00094 - Hepatitis delta virus ribozyme
  11735..11784   +  CDS            SET1 (fragment): solubility-enhancement tag derived from T7 phage gene 10B
  11792..11839   +  terminator     T7 terminator: transcription terminator for bacteriophage T7 RNA polymerase
  11889..11911   -  protein_bind   lac operator (fragment): The lac repressor binds to the lac operator to inhibit transcription in E. coli. This inhibition can be relieved by adding lactose or isopropyl-β-D-thiogalactopyranoside (IPTG). lac repressor encoded by lacI
  11915..11945   -  promoter       lac promoter: promoter for the E. coli lac operon
  11960..11981   -  protein_bind   CAP binding site: CAP binding activates transcription in the presence of cAMP. E. coli catabolite activator protein
  11994..12086   -  CDS            lacI (fragment): lac repressor; lacI; The lac repressor binds to the lac operator to inhibit transcription in E. coli. This inhibition can be relieved by adding lactose or isopropyl-β-D-thiogalactopyranoside (IPTG).
  12269..12857   -  rep_origin     ori: high-copy-number ColE1/pMB1/pBR322/pUC origin of replication
  13028..13888   -  CDS            AmpR: β-lactamase; bla; confers resistance to ampicillin, carbenicillin, and related antibiotics
  13889..13993   -  promoter       AmpR promoter: bla
  14020..14378   +  rep_origin     f1 ori (sequence partly withheld): f1 bacteriophage origin of replication; arrow indicates direction of (+) strand synthesis
  14480..14635   -  CDS            lacZα (fragment): LacZα fragment of β-galactosidase; lacZ fragment
  14703..15006   +  enhancer       CMV enhancer: human cytomegalovirus immediate early enhancer
  15007..15210   +  promoter       CMV promoter: human cytomegalovirus (CMV) immediate early promoter
  15206..15239   +  LTR            5' LTR (truncated) (fragment): truncated 5' long terminal repeat (LTR) from HIV-1
  15255..15273   +  promoter       T7 promoter: promoter for bacteriophage T7 RNA polymerase
  15299..15324   +  misc_RNA       sTRSV HHRz (fragment): hammerhead ribozyme from the tobacco ringspot virus satellite RNA (Khvorova et al., 2003)
>Addgene plasmid #172388 | CVS-N2c-jGCaMP8m | addgene full sequence | sequence record 343611 | Addgene NGS Result
ACGCTTAACAACAAAACCAGAGAAGAAAAAGACAGCGTCAATTGCAAAGCAAAAATGTAACACCCCTACA
ATGGATGCCGACAAGATTGTGTTCAAAGTCAATAATCAGGTGGTCTCTTTGAAGCCTGAGATTATCGTGG
ATCAATATGAGTACAAGTACCCTGCCATCAAGGATTTGAAAAAGCCTTGTATCACCCTAGGGAAAGCCCC
CGACTTGAACAAAGCATACAAATCAGTTTTATCAGGCATGAATGCCGCCAAACTTGATCCGGATGATGTA
TGCTCCTACTTGGCAGCAGCAATGCAGTTCTTTGAGGGGACATGTCCGGAAGACTGGACCAGCTATGGAA
TCCTGATTGCACGAAAAGGAGATAGGATCACCCCAAACTCTCTAGTGGAGATAAAGCGTACTGATGTAGA
AGGGAATTGGGCTCTGACAGGAGGCATGGAATTGACAAGGGACCCCACTGTCTCTGAACATGCATCTTTA
GTCGGTCTTCTCCTGAGTCTGTACAGGTTGAGCAAAATATCAGGACAGAACACTGGTAACTATAAGACAA
ACATTGCAGATAGGATAGAGCAGATTTTCGAGACAGCACCTTTTGTTAAGATCGTGGAACACCATACCCT
AATGACAACTCACAAGATGTGTGCTAATTGGAGTACTATACCGAACTTCAGATTTTTGGCCGGAACCTAC
GACATGTTTTTCTCACGGATTGAGCATCTATATTCGGCAATCAGAGTGGGCACAGTCGTCACCGCTTATG
AAGACTGCTCAGGACTGGTATCGTTTACAGGGTTCATAAAGCAGATCAATCTCACCGCAAGGGAAGCAAT
ACTATATTTCTTCCACAAGAACTTTGAGGAAGAGATAAGAAGAATGTTCGAGCCAGGGCAAGAGACAGCT
GTTCCTCACTCTTATTTCATCCACTTCCGTTCACTAGGCTTGAGTGGGAAGTCTCCTTATTCATCGAATG
CTGTCGGTCATGTGTTCAATCTCATTCACTTTGTTGGATGCTACATGGGTCAAGTCAGATCTCTAAATGC
GACGGTTATTGCTGCATGTGCCCCTCATGAGATGTCTGTTCTAGGGGGCTATTTGGGAGAGGAATTCTTC
GGAAAAGGGACATTTGAAAGAAGGTTCTTCAGAGACGAGAAAGAACTTCAAGAATATGAGGCGGCTGAAC
TAACAAAGTCCGACGTGGCACTGGCAGATGACGGAACCGTCAACTCTGATGACGAGGACTATTTCTCTGG
TGAAACCAGAAGTCCAGAAGCTGTCTATACTCGAATCATGATGAATGGAGGTCGACTGAAGAGATCTCAT
ATACGGAGATATGTCTCAGTCAGTTCCAATCATCAAGCCCGTCCAAACTCATTCGCCGAATTTTTAAACA
AGACGTATTCGAATGACTCATAAGGAGTTGATTGACAGGGTGCCAGAAATCTATAGATTGTATATATCCA
TCATGAAAAAAACTAACACTCCTCCTTTCAAACCATCCCAAATATGAGCAAGATCTTTGTTAATCCGAGT
GCAATCAGAGCCGGTCTGGCCGATCTTGAGATGGCCGAAGAGACTGTTGATCTGATCAACAGAAACATAG
AAGACAATCAGGCTCATCTCCAGGGAGAACCCATAGAAGTGGACAACCTCCCTGAGGACATGAAGCGACT
TCACCTGGACGATGAAAAATCGTCCAACCTTGGTGAGATGGTTAGGGTGGGAGAAGGCAAGTATCGAGAG
GACTTTCAGATGGATGAGGGAGAGGACCCCAACCTCCTGTTCCAATCGTACCTGGATAATGTTGGAGTCC
AAATAGTCAGACAAATGAGGTCAGGAGAGAGATTCCTCAAGATATGGTCACAGACCGTAGAGGAAATTGT
ATCCTATGTCACGGTCAACTTTCCTAACCCTCCAAGAAGGTCTTCGGAGGATAAATCAACCCAGACTACT
GGCAGAGAGCTCAAGAAGGAGACAACGTCTGCTTTCTCTCAGAGAGAAAGCCAACCTTCGAAAGCTAGGA
TGGTGGCTCAAGTTGCCCCTGGTCCTCCAGCCCTTGAATGGTCAGCCACCAATGAAGAAGATGATCTATC
AGTAGAGGCTGAGATCGCTCATCAGATTGCTGAAAGCTTTTCCAAGAAGTACAAGTTTCCCTCCCGATCT
TCAGGAATATTCTTGTATAATTTTGAGCAACTGAAGATGAACCTTGATGACATAGTTAAAGAGGCAAAAA
ATGTACCGGGCGTGACCCGTCTGGCCCATGATGGATCCAAAATCCCCCTGAGATGCGTACTGGGATGGGT
CGCTTTGGCTAATTCCAAAAAATTCCAATTACTAGTCGAGGCTGACAAGCTAAGCAAAATCATGCAAGAT
GATTTGAATCGCTATACATCCTGCTAACCGAGTTTTCGAACTCAGTCCCTCCAGATAATGAAAACTGAGA
TGTTATGGAGTAGACATGAAAAAAACAGGCAACACCACTGATAAAATGAACGTTCTACGCAAGATAGTGA
AAAAATGTAGGGATGAGGACACTCAAAAGCCCTCTCCTGTGTCAGCCCCTCCGTATGACGATGACCTGTG
GCTTCCACCTCCTGAATATGTCCCGCTGAAAGAACTCACAAGCAAGAAGAACATGAGGAACTTTTGTGTC
AACGGGGAGGTTAAAGCGTGTAGCCCAAATGGTTACTCATTCAGGATTTTGCGGCACATTCTGAGATCAT
TCAACGAGATATACTCTGGGAATCATAGGATGATTGGGTTAGTCAAAATTGTTGTTGGACTAGCTTTATC
AGGAGCTCCAGTACCTGAGGGCATGAACTGGGTATACAAATTGAGGAGAACCCTTATATTCCAGTGGGCT
GATTCCAGGGGCCCTCTTGAAGGGGAGGAGTTAGATTACTCTCAAGAGATCACTTGGGATGATGATACTG
AATTCGTCGGATTGCAAATAAGAGTGAGCGCAAGACAATGTCATATTCAAGGCAGGATCTGGTGTATCAA
CACGAACTCGAGGGCATGTCAACTATGGTCTGACATGTCTCTTCAGACACAAAGGTCTGAAGAGGACAAA
GACTCTTCTCTGCTTCTAGAATAATCAGATTATATCCTGCAAGTGTATCACTTGTTTACCTCTGGAGGAG
AGAGCATACAGGCTTGACTCCGATCCTTGGGAGCAATAGAACAAAAAAACACACGTTATGGTGCCGTTAA
ATCGCTGCATTTTATCAAAGTCAAGTTGATAACCTTTACATTTTGAGCCTCTTGGATGTGAAAAAAACTA
TTAACATCCCTCAAAAGACCCCGGGAAAGCCACCATGCATCATCACCATCATCACACGCGTCGCAAGAAG
ACCTTCAAGGAGGTGGCCACCGCCGTGAAGATCATCGGCCGCCTGATGGGCCTGAAGATCAACGTCTATA
TCAAGGCCGACAAGCAGAAGAACGGCATCAAGGCGAACTTCCACATCCGCCACAACATCGAGGACGGCGG
CGTGCAGCTCGCCTACCACTACCAGCAGAACACCCCCATCGGCGACGGCCCCGTGCTGCTGCCCGACAAC
CACTACCTGAGCGTGGAGTCCAAACTTTCGAAAGACCCCAACGAGAAGCGCGATCACATGGTCCTGCTGG
AGTTCGTGACCGCCGCCGGGATCACTCTCGGCATGGACGAGCTGTACAAGGGCGGTACCGGAGGGAGCAT
GGTGAGCAAGGGCGAGGAGCTGTTCACCGGGGTGGTGCCCATCCTGGTCGAGCTGGACGGCGACGTAAAC
GGCCACAAGTTCAGCGTGTCCGGCGAGGGTGAGGGCGATGCCACCTACGGCAAGCTGACCCTGAAGTTCA
TCTGCACCACCGGCAAGCTGCCCGTGCCCTGGCCCACCCTCGTGACCACCCTGACCTACGGCGTGCAGTG
CTTCAGCCGCTACCCCGACCACATGAAGCAGCACGACTTCTTCAAGTCCGCCATGCCCGAAGGCTACATC
CAGGAGCGCACCATCTTCTTCAAGGACGACGGCAACTACAAGACCCGCGCCGAGGTGAAGTTCGAGGGCG
ACACCCTGGTGAACCGCATCGAGCTGAAGGGCATCGACTTCAAGGAGGACGGCAACATCCTGGGGCACAA
GCTGGAGTACAACCTGCCGGACCAACTGACTGAAGAGCAGATCGCAGAATACAAAGAGGCTTTCTCCCTA
TTTGACAAGGACGGGGATGGGACAATAACAACCAAGGAGCTGGGGACGGTGATGCGGTCTCTGGGGCAGA
ACCCCACAGAAGCAGAGCTGCAGGACATGATCAATGAAGTAGATGCCGACGGTGACGGCACAATCGACTT
CCCTGAGTTCCTGACAATGATGGCAAGAAAAATGAAATACAGGGACACGGAAGAAGAAATTAGAGAAGCG
TTCGGTGTGTTTGATAAGGATGGCAATGGCTACATCAGTGCAGCAGAGCTTCGCCACGTGATGACAAACC
TTGGAGAGAAGTTAACAGATGAAGAGGTTGATGAAATGATCAGGGAAGCAGACATCGATGGGGATGGTCA
GGTAAACTACGAAGAGTTTGTACAAATGATGACAGCGAAGTAAGCTAGCGGCGCCTAGCCGGTCATCCTT
TTGACGATTCCAGTCCCGAGGATAACCTCCTCTCGGGATTGGGGGGAATCTTTGGATCCAGTAGTCCTCC
TTGAACTCCGTCCAACAGGGCAGATTCAAGAGTCATAAGACTTTCATTAATCATTTCAGTTGATCAGACA
TGGTCGTGTAGATTCTCTTAATACGGGAGATCTTCTAGCAGTTTCAGTGACCAACGGTGCTTTCATTCTC
CAGGAACTGATACCAAAGGTTGTGGACAGGCCAAGGGGTACTTCGGATGACTCTGTGCTTGGGCACAGAA
AGAGGTCGTAGTGTGCCCCCCGATAGCGGACTCGACATGAATCAACTAAGAAAGGCAATCTGCCTCCCAT
GATGGACATAAGCAATAGTTCACAACCATCTTGCATCTCAGTGAAGTGTACATAACTATTGAGGGCTGGG
TCATCTAAGCATTTCAGTCGAGAAAAAAACTGTAGACCAAAAGAACAACTAGCAACACTTCTCATCCAGA
GACCCATATCAAGATGCTAGATCCGGGAGAGGTTTATGATGACCCTATTGATCCAATTGAGTCAGAGGCT
GAACCCAGAGGAACCCCCACTGTCCCCAACATCTTGAGGAACTCCGACTACAATCTCAATTCTCCTTTGA
TAGAGGATCCTGCCAAACTAATGTTAGAATGGTTGAAGACAGGGAACAGACCTTATCGGATGACTTTGAC
AGACAATTGCTCCAGGTCTTACAAAGTTTTGAAAGATTATTTCAAGAAAGTAGATTTGGGTTCTCTCAAA
GTGGGCGGAACTGCTGCACAGTCAATGGTTTCTCTCTGGTTGTGTGGTGCCCACTCTGAATCAAACAGGA
GCCGGAGATGTATAACCGACTTGGCCCATTTCTATTCCAAGTCATCCCCCATAGAGAAGCTATTGAATTG
TACGCTAGGAAACAGAGGCCTGAGAATCCCACCAGAGGGGGTGTTAAATTGCCTCGAGAGGGTCAATTAT
GACAAGGCATTTGGGAGGTATCTGGCCAACACGTATTCCTCTTACTTGTTTTTCCATGTAATCACCTTAT
ACATGAATGCCTTAGACTGGGAAGAGGAAAAGACCATCCTGGCATTATGGAAAGATATAACCTCAGTGGA
TACCGAGAAGGACTTGGTCAAATTCAAAGATCAAATATGGGGACTGTTGATTGTGACAAAGGACTTTGTT
TACTCTCAGAGTTCAAACTGTCTTTTTGACAGAAACTACACACTGATGCTAAAGGATCTTTTCTTGTCTC
GATTCAACTCCTTAATGATTCTGCTTTCTCCCCCTGAGCCCCGATACTCAGATGACTTAATATCTCAGCT
GTGCCAGCTATACATCGCTGGGGATCAAGTCTTGTCCATGTGTGGGAACTCCGGCTATGAAGTCATCAAA
ATATTGGAGCCATATGTCGTGAACAGTTTGGTCCAGAGGGCAGAGAAGTTTAGGCCTCTCATCCACCCCT
TGGGAGACTTTCCTATGTTCATAAAAGACAAGGTGAATCAACTTGAAGGGACTTTTGGTCCCAGTGCAAA
GAGGTTTTTTAGGGTTTTAGATCAATTCGACAACATACATGACTTAGTATTTGTGTATGGCTGTTACAGA
CATTGGGGGCACCCCTATATAGATTATCGGAAGGGTCTGTCGAAACTATATGATCAAGTTCACATTAAGA
AAGTAATAGATAAGTCCTACCAGGAGTGTTTAGCAAGTGACTTGGCCAGAAGGATCCTCAGATGGGGATT
TGACAAGTACTCCAAATGGTATCTAGATTCGAGATTCCTTGCCCGAGACCACCCCTTGACTCCTTATGTC
AAGACCCAAACATGGCCACCCAAACATATAGTAGACTTGGTGGGGGACACATGGCATAAGCTCCCGATCA
CGCAGATCTTTGAAATTCCTGAATCAATGGACCCGTCAGAGATACTGGATGACAAATCACATTCTTTCAC
CAGAACAAGGTTAGCTTCTTGGCTGTCAGAGAACCGAGGGGGGCCTGTTCCTAGCGAGAAGGTCATTATC
ACGGCCCTGTCTAAGCCACCTGTCAATCCCCGAGAGTTTTTGAAATCTATAGACCTCGGAGGATTGCCAG
ATGAGGATTTGATAATTGGCCTCAAACCAAAGGAACGGGAGTTGAAGATCGAGGGCCGATTCTTTGCTCT
AATGTCATGGAATCTAAGATTATATTTTGTCATCACCGAAAAGCTCTTGGCCAACTACATTTTGCCACTT
TTTGACGCACTGACTATGACAGACAACCTGAACAAGGTGTTCAAAAAGTTGATCGACAGGGTCACCGGGC
AAGGGCTTTTGGACTATTCTAGGGTCACATACGCATTTCACCTGGACTATGAGAAATGGAACAATCATCA
AAGATTGGAGTCAACAGAGGATGTATTCTCTGTCCTAGATCAGGTGTTTGGATTGAAGAGGGTGTTTTCT
AGAACACACGAGTTTTTTCAGAAGTCCTGGATCTATTATTCAGACAGATCAGACCTCATTGGGTTATGGG
AGGACCAAATATATTGCTTGGATATGTCTAACGGCCCAACCTGCTGGAATGGCCAAGATGGCGGGCTAGA
GGGCTTGCGGCAGAAGGGCTGGAGTCTAGTCAGTTTATTAATGATAGATAGAGAATCTCAAACCAGGAAC
ACAAGAACCAAGATACTAGCTCAAGGAGACAACCAGGTTCTGTGTCCTACATACATGTTGTCACCGGGAT
TGTCTCAAGAGGGGCTTCTCTATGAGTTAGAGAGCATATCAAGGAATGCACTCTCAATATACCGAGCTAT
CGAGGAAGGAGCATCTAAGCTGGGGCTGATCATCAAGAAGGAAGAGACCATGTGTAGTTATGACTTTCTC
ATATATGGGAAGACCCCCTTATTTCGAGGCAACATATTGGTGCCTGAATCCAAAAGATGGGCCCGAGTCT
CTTGCATCTCTAACGACCAAATAGTCAACCTCGCCAATATAATGTCGACAGTATCCACCAATGCGCTGAC
AGTGGCACAACACTCTCAATCTCTGATCAAACCTATGAGGGATTTTCTGCTCATGTCAGTACAGGCAGTT
TTCCACTACCTGTTGTTTAGCCCAATCCTAAAAGGCAGAGTTTATAAGATTCTGAGTGCTGAAGGGGAGA
GCTTTCTCCTAGCCATGTCGCGGATAATCTACCTAGATCCTTCTTTGGGAGGGGTGTCTGGAATGTCTCT
CGGGAGGTTCCATATACGTCAGTTCTCAGACCCTGTCTCTGAAGGGTTGTCATTCTGGAGAGAGATCTGG
TTAGGCTCTCATGAGTCCTGGATTCACGCGTTGTGTCAGGAGGCCGGGAACCCCGATCTTGGAGAGAGAA
CACTCGAGAGCTTCACTCGCCTTTTAGAAGATCCTACTACCTTAAATATCAAAGGAGGGGCCAGCCCTAC
CATTCTACTCAAGGATGCTATCAGAAAGGCTCTGTACGACGAGGTGGACAAGGTGGAAAATTCAGAGTTT
CGAGAGGCAATCCTGCTGTCCAAGACCCATAGAGATAACTTTATACTCTTTTTAAAATCTGTTGAGCCTC
TGTTCCCTCGATTTCTCAGTGAGCTCTTCAGTTCGTCTTTCTTGGGAATACCGGAGTCAATCATTGGACT
GATACAAAACTCCCGGACAATAAGAAGGCAGTTTAGAAAGAGTCTCTCAAGAACTTTAGAAGAGTCCTTC
TACAACTCAGAGATCCACGGGATTAATCGGATAACCCAGACACCTCAAAGGGTCGGAAGGGTGTGGCCTT
GCTCTTCAGAGAGGGCAGATCTACTTAGGGAGATCTCTTGGGGGAGGAAAGTGGTAGGCACGACAGTTCC
TCACCCTTCCGAGATGTTGGAGTTGTTTCCCAAATCCTCCATTTCCTGCACTTGTGGAGCAACAGGGGGA
GGCAATCCTAGAGTCTCTGTATCAGTACTCCCGTCCTTCGATCAGTCATTTTTCTCACGGGGCCCCCTAA
AGGGATACTTGGGCTCGTCCACCTCCATGTCAACCCAGCTATTCCATGCATGGGAAAAAGTCACTAATGT
TCATGTGGTGAAAAGGGCTCTATCGTTAAAAGAATCTATAAACTGGTTCATCAATAGGAATTCCAATTTG
GCTCAAACTCTAATTGGAAACATCATGTCTCTGACAGGCCCTGATTTCCCTCTAGAAGAGGCCCCTGTTT
TCAAACGGACAGGGTCAGCCTTGCATAGGTTCAAGTCTGCCAGATACAGCGAAGGAGGGTATTCTTCTGT
TTGCCCTAACCTTCTCTCCCATATCTCTGTTAGTACAGACACTATGTCTGATTTGACCCAAAACGGGAAG
AACTATGATTTCATGTTTCAGCCATTGATGCTTTATGCGCAAACATGGACATCGGAACTGGTACAGAGGG
ATACAAGACTTAGAGACTCCACGTTTCACTGGCACCTTCGGTGCAACAGATGTGTGAGGCCCATTGATGA
TATAACACTGGAAACTTCTCAGATCTTCGAGTTCCCGGATGTGTCAAAAAGGATATCCAGGATGGTTTCT
GGAGCTGTCCCTCAATTTCAGAAGCTTCCTGATATCCGTCTAAGACCAGGTGATTTTGAATCCCTAAGTG
GTAGAGAAAAGTCTCGCCATATAGGGTCAGCTCAGGGGCTCTTATACTCAATCTTAGTAGCAATTCACGA
CTCAGGATACAATGATGGGACCATCTTCCCTGTCAACATATACGGCAAAGTTTCCCCCAGAGACTATTTG
AGAGGGCTTGCAAGAGGGATCTTGATAGGGTCCTCGATTTGCTTCTTGACACGAATGACAAATATTAACA
TTAACAGACCTCTTGAATTGATCTCAGGGGTAATTTCCTATATTCTCCTGAGGCTGGATAATCATCCCTC
TCTGTATATAATGCTTAGAGAACCGTCTCTTAGAGGAGAAATATTCTCTATCCCTCAGAAAATCCCCGCC
GCTTACCCAACCACTATGAGAGAAGGCAACAGATCGATTTTGTGTTACCTCCAACACGTGCTACGCTATG
AGCGAGAGGCAATCACGGCGTCCCCGGAGAATGACTGGCTGTGGATCTTCTCAGACTTCAGAAGTGTGAA
AATGACGTACTTGACCCTCATTACCTACCAGTCTCACCTCCTACTCCAGAGGGTTGAGAGAAACTTGTCT
AAGAGTATGAGAGCTACTCTGCGACAAATGAGTTCCTTAATGAGGCAAGTGCTGGGTGGGCACGGAGAAG
ATACCTTGGAGTCAGACGATGACATTCAACGATTACTAAAAGACTCTTTGCGAAAGACAAGGTGGGTGGA
TCAAGAGGTGCGCCATGCAGCTAGAACCATGAATGGAGATTACAGCCCCGACAAGAAAGTATCCCACAAG
GCAGGATGTTCAGAATGGGTCTGCTCTGCTCAACAGATTGCCGTCTCCACCTCAGCCAACCCGGCCCCTG
TCTCAGAGCTTGACATTAGGGCCCTCTCTAAGAGGTTTCAAAACCCCTTGATCTCGGGCCTGAGAGTGGT
TCAGTGGGCAACCGGTGCCCATTATAAGCTTAAGCCTATTCTAGATGATCTAAATGTTTTCCCATCTCTC
TGTCTTGTAATTGGAGACGGGTCAGGGGGAATATCAAGGGCAGTTCTCAACATGTTTCCAGATTCTAAGC
TTGTGTTCAACAGCCTATTGGAGGTGAATGATCTGATGGCTTCCGGAACACATCCACTGCCTCCTTCAGC
AATCATGAGTGGAGGAGATGACATCATCTCCAGAGTGATAGACTTTGACTCAATATGGGAGAAACCGTCC
GACCTGAGGAACTCGGCCACCTGGAGATACTTCCAGTCGGTTCAAAAACAGGTCAACATGTCGTATGACC
TCATTATTTGTGATGCAGAAGTTACTGATATTGCATCTATCAACCGGATAACTCTGTTGATGTCTGATTT
CGCATTGTCTATAGATGGACCACTTTATCTGGTCTTCAAAACTTACGGGACTATGCTAGTAAACCCGGAC
TATAAAGCTATTCAACATCTGTCAAGAGCGTTCCCTTCGGTCACAGGGTTTGTAACCCAAGTAACTTCAT
CCTTTTCTTCTGAGCTATACCTCCGGTTCTCTAAACGAGGAAAGTTTTTCAGGGACGCCGAGTACTTGAC
CTCTTCCACCCTTCGAGAGATGAGCCTTGTGTTGTTCAATTGCAGCAGCCCCAAAAGTGAGATGCAGAGA
GCTCGTTCCTTAAACTATCAAGACCTGGTAAGGGGATTTCCTGAAGAGATCATATCAAATCCTTACAACG
AAATGATCATAACTCTGATTGACAATGATGTAGAGTCCTTCCTAGTCCACAAGATGGTGGATGATCTTGA
GCTACAGAGGGGAACTCTGTCTAAAGTGGCTATCATTATATCCATCATGATCGTTTTTTCCAATAGAGTC
TTCAACATTTCCAAACCTTTGACTGACCCCTTGTTCTACCCCCCATCTGATCCTAAAATCCTGAGGCACT
TCAACATATGTTGCAGTACTATGATGTATCTATCTACCGCTTTAGGCGACGTCCCTAACTTCGCAAGACT
TCATGACCTGTATAACAGACCTATAACTTGTTACTTCAGAAAACAAGTTATTCGAGGGAATATTTATCTA
TCTTGGAGTTGGTCCGATGATACCCCAGTGTTCAAGAGAGTAGCCTGTAATTCTAGCTTGAGTCTGTCAT
CTCACTGGATCAGGTTGATCTACAAGATAGTGAAGACTACCAGACTCATTGGCAGCATAAAAGACCTATC
AGGAGAGGTAGAACGACATCTTCATGGGTATAACAGATGGATCACCCTCGAGGATATCCGATCTAGATCA
TCCCTACTAGATTACAGTTGTTTGTAAGCCGGATATTACCGAAAGCCTGTGCATGCTAAAATTCTTGTAT
GATGCATCTTGAAAAAAACAAGATCTTGAATCCGGACCTCTGGTTGTTTGATTGTTTTTTCCATCTTTAT
TGTTTTTTTGTTAAGCGTGGGTCGGCATGGCATCTCCACCTCCTCGCGGTCCGACCTGGGCATCCGAAGG
AGGACGCACGTCCACTCGGATGGCTAAGGGAGGGCGGGGATCCGGCTGCTAACAAAGCCCGAAAGGAAGC
TGAGTTGGCTGCTGCCACCGCTGAGCAATAACTAGCATAACCCCTTGGGGCCTCTAAACGGGTCTTGAGG
GGTTTTTTGCTGAAAGTCGCGCTTGGCGTAATCATGGTCATAGCTGTTTCCTGTGTGAAATTGTTATCCG
CTCACAATTCCACACAACATACGAGCCGGAAGCATAAAGTGTAAAGCCTGGGGTGCCTAATGAGTGAGCT
AACTCACATTAATTGCGTTGCGCTCACTGCCCGCTTTCCAGTCGGGAAACCTGTCGTGCCAGCTGCATTA
ATGAATCGGCCAACGCGCGGGGAGAGGCGGTTTGCGTATTGGGCGCTCTTCCGCTTCCTCGCTCACTGAC
TCGCTGCGCTCGGTCGTTCGGCTGCGGCGAGCGGTATCAGCTCACTCAAAGGCGGTAATACGGTTATCCA
CAGAATCAGGGGATAACGCAGGAAAGAACATGTGAGCAAAAGGCCAGCAAAAGGCCAGGAACCGTAAAAA
GGCCGCGTTGCTGGCGTTTTTCCATAGGCTCCGCCCCCCTGACGAGCATCACAAAAATCGACGCTCAAGT
CAGAGGTGGCGAAACCCGACAGGACTATAAAGATACCAGGCGTTTCCCCCTGGAAGCTCCCTCGTGCGCT
CTCCTGTTCCGACCCTGCCGCTTACCGGATACCTGTCCGCCTTTCTCCCTTCGGGAAGCGTGGCGCTTTC
TCATAGCTCACGCTGTAGGTATCTCAGTTCGGTGTAGGTCGTTCGCTCCAAGCTGGGCTGTGTGCACGAA
CCCCCCGTTCAGCCCGACCGCTGCGCCTTATCCGGTAACTATCGTCTTGAGTCCAACCCGGTAAGACACG
ACTTATCGCCACTGGCAGCAGCCACTGGTAACAGGATTAGCAGAGCGAGGTATGTAGGCGGTGCTACAGA
GTTCTTGAAGTGGTGGCCTAACTACGGCTACACTAGAAGAACAGTATTTGGTATCTGCGCTCTGCTGAAG
CCAGTTACCTTCGGAAAAAGAGTTGGTAGCTCTTGATCCGGCAAACAAACCACCGCTGGTAGCGGTGGTT
TTTTTGTTTGCAAGCAGCAGATTACGCGCAGAAAAAAAGGATCTCAAGAAGATCCTTTGATCTTTTCTAC
GGGGTCTGACGCTCAGTGGAACGAAAACTCACGTTAAGGGATTTTGGTCATGAGATTATCAAAAAGGATC
TTCACCTAGATCCTTTTAAATTAAAAATGAAGTTTTAAATCAATCTAAAGTATATATGAGTAAACTTGGT
CTGACAGTTACCAATGCTTAATCAGTGAGGCACCTATCTCAGCGATCTGTCTATTTCGTTCATCCATAGT
TGCCTGACTCCCCGTCGTGTAGATAACTACGATACGGGAGGGCTTACCATCTGGCCCCAGTGCTGCAATG
ATACCGCGAGACCCACCCTTGGAGGCTCCAGATTTATCAGCAATAAACCAGCCAGCCGGAAGGGCCGAGC
GCAGAAGTGGTCCTGCAACTTTATCCGCCTCCATCCAGTCTATTAATTGTTGCCGGGAAGCTAGAGTAAG
TAGTTCGCCAGTTAATAGTTTGCGCAACGTTGTTGCCATTGCTACAGGCATCGTGGTGTCACGCTCGTCG
TTTGGTATGGCTTCATTCAGCTCCGGTTCCCAACGATCAAGGCGAGTTACATGATCCCCCATGTTGTGCA
AAAAAGCGGTTAGCTCCTTCGGTCCTCCGATCGTTGTCAGAAGTAAGTTGGCCGCAGTGTTATCACTCAT
GGTTATGGCAGCACTGCATAATTCTCTTACTGTCATGCCATCCGTAAGATGCTTTTCTGTGACTGGTGAG
TACTCAACCAAGTCATTCTGAGAATAGTGTATGCGGCGACCGAGTTGCTCTTGCCCGGCGTCAATACGGG
ATAATACCGCGCCACATAGCAGAACTTTAAAAGTGCTCATCATTGGAAAACGTTCTTCGGGGCGAAAACT
CTCAAGGATCTTACCGCTGTTGAGATCCAGTTCGATGTAACCCACTCGTGCACCCAACTGATCTTCAGCA
TCTTTTACTTTCACCAGCGTTTCTGGGTGAGCAAAAACAGGAAGGCAAAATGCCGCAAAAAAGGGAATAA
GGGCGACACGGAAATGTTGAATACTCATACTCTTCCTTTTTCAATATTATTGAAGCATTTATCAGGGTTA
TTGTCTCATGAGCGGATACATATTTGAATGTATTTAGAAAAATAAACAAATAGGGGTTCCGCGCACATTT
CCCCGAAAAGTGCCACCTG
[124 nt withheld, positions 14020-14143]
C
[91 nt withheld, positions 14145-14235]
A
[49 nt withheld, positions 14237-14285]
CCTTTGACGTTGGAGTCCACGTTCTTT
[37 nt withheld, positions 14313-14349]
ACCCTATCTCGGTCTATTCTTTTGATTTATAAGGGATTTTGCCGATTTCGGCCTATTGGTTAAAAAAATG
AGCTGATTTAACAAAAATTTAACGCGAATTTTAACAAAATATTAACGCTTACAATTTCCATTCGCCATTC
AGGCTGCGCAACTGTTGGGAAGGGCGATCGGTGCGGGCCTCTTCGCTATTACGCCAGCTGGCGAAAGGGG
GATGTGCTGCAAGGCGATTAAGTTGGGTAACGCGAGGGTTTTCCCAGTCACGACGTTGTAAAACGACGGC
CAGTGAGCGCGCCTAGTTATTAATAGTAATCAATTACGGGGTCATTAGTTCATAGCCCATATATGGAGTT
CCGCGTTACATAACTTACGGTAAATGGCCCGCCTGGCTGACCGCCCAACGACCCCCGCCCATTGACGTCA
ATAATGACGTATGTTCCCATAGTAACGCCAATAGGGACTTTCCATTGACGTCAATGGGTGGAGTATTTAC
GGTAAACTGCCCACTTGGCAGTACATCAAGTGTATCATATGCCAAGTACGCCCCCTATTGACGTCAATGA
CGGTAAATGGCCCGCCTGGCATTATGCCCAGTACATGACCTTATGGGACTTTCCTACTTGGCAGTACATC
TACGTATTAGTCATCGCTATTACCATGGTGATGCGGTTTTGGCAGTACATCAATGGGCGTGGATAGCGGT
TTGACTCACGGGGATTTCCAAGTCTCCACCCCATTGACGTCAATGGGAGTTTGTTTTGGCACCAAAATCA
ACGGGACTTTCCAAAATGTCGTAACAACTCCGCCCCATTGACGCAAATGGGCGGTAGGCGTGTACGGTGG
GAGGTCTATATAAGCAGAGCTCTCTGGCTAACTAGAGAACCCACTGCTTACTGGCTTATCGAAATTAATA
CGACTCACTATAGGGAGACCCAAGCTGGCTAGATTAAGCGTCTGATGAGTCCGTGAGGACGAAACCCGGC
GTACCGGGTC
